Addgene plasmid #140281: pEF-APEX2-NLS
Purpose: Expression of APEX2-NLS
Depositing lab: Yusuke Miyanari. Depositing organization: National Institute for Basic Biology. Publication: Genomic Profiling by ALaP-Seq Reveals Transcriptional Regulation by PML Bodies through DNMT3A Exclusion. Kurihara M, Kato K, Sanbo C, Shigenobu S, Ohkawa Y, Fuchigami T, Miyanari Y. Mol Cell. 2020 May 7;78(3):493-505.e8. doi: 10.1016/j.molcel.2020.04.004. Epub 2020 Apr 29. PubMed 32353257.
Backbone
  Vector backbone: pEF1
  Vector type: Mammalian Expression
  Selectable markers: Puromycin
Growth in bacteria
  Bacterial resistance: Ampicillin, 100 μg/mL
  Growth temperature: 37°C
  Growth strain: DH5alpha
  Copy number: Unknown
Gene/Insert
  Gene/Insert name: APEX2-NLS (alt name: APEX2-NLS)
  Insert size (bp): 2520
  Promoter: EF1a
  Cloning method: Gibson Cloning
  Sequencing primers: 5′ tggcacttgatgtaattctccttgg
Terms and licenses: Academic/Nonprofit Terms; Industry Terms: Not Available to Industry
How to cite: pEF-APEX2-NLS was a gift from Yusuke Miyanari (Addgene plasmid # 140281 ; http://n2t.net/addgene:140281 ; RRID:Addgene_140281)
