[The description below was written by a language model from this plasmid's Addgene catalogue record and pLannotate feature annotations shown in this document.]
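Description:
pEF-APEX2-NLS is a mammalian expression plasmid of about 6.3 kb built on a pEF1 backbone and designed to produce a nuclear-targeted form of the engineered peroxidase APEX2. It is maintained in E. coli through a high-copy ColE1/pUC-type origin and selected with ampicillin via the β-lactamase gene and its native promoter. The backbone also carries remnants of lac regulatory sequences (lac promoter, operator, CAP site and short lacI fragments), plus an SV40 origin with a fragment of the SV40 early promoter and an SV40 poly(A) signal. The SV40 origin would permit episomal replication in cells expressing large T antigen.

The expression unit is driven by the strong constitutive human EF-1α promoter. Downstream, the annotation shows a short fragment matching the 3xFLAG epitope, suggesting an N-terminal FLAG-type tag. This is followed by an ascorbate peroxidase coding sequence that the annotation tool matched to pea APX1, which corresponds to the APEX2 insert named in the record. Three tandem SV40 large T antigen nuclear localization signals sit at the C-terminus to direct the enzyme to the nucleus. An EMCV IRES then links translation of puromycin N-acetyltransferase to the same transcript, so puromycin-resistant cells should also express APEX2-NLS. The bicistronic message ends at a rabbit β-globin poly(A) signal.

APEX2 catalyses proximity-dependent biotinylation of nearby molecules in the presence of hydrogen peroxide and a biotin-phenol substrate. The record states the purpose only as expression of APEX2-NLS. The associated publication concerns APEX-based genomic profiling around PML bodies, so a role as a general nuclear labelling reference is plausible but not stated.
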