Features (pLannotate 1.2.2; 20 found; start..end, strand, type, name):
      1..1179    +  promoter       EF-1α promoter: strong constitutive promoter for human elongation factor EF-1α
   1196..1220    +  CDS            3xFLAG (fragment): three tandem FLAG® epitope tags
   1244..1990    +  CDS            APX1: APX1_PEA - Also known as APPX1. Experimental evidence at protein level: Swiss-Prot protein existence level 1. Plays a key role in hydrogen peroxide removal. From Pisum sativum (Garden pea).
   2012..2032    +  CDS            SV40 NLS: nuclear localization signal of SV40 (simian virus 40) large T antigen
   2036..2056    +  CDS            SV40 NLS: nuclear localization signal of SV40 (simian virus 40) large T antigen
   2060..2080    +  CDS            SV40 NLS: nuclear localization signal of SV40 (simian virus 40) large T antigen
   2237..2699    +  misc_feature   IRES: internal ribosome entry site (IRES) of the encephalomyocarditis virus (EMCV)
   2713..3312    +  CDS            PuroR (fragment): puromycin N-acetyltransferase; pac from Streptomyces; confers resistance to puromycin
   3390..3445    +  polyA_signal   β-globin poly(A) signal: rabbit β-globin polyadenylation signal (Gil and Proudfoot, 1987)
   3830..3846    -  protein_bind   lac operator: The lac repressor binds to the lac operator to inhibit transcription in E. coli. This inhibition can be relieved by adding lactose or isopropyl-β-D-thiogalactopyranoside (IPTG). lac repressor encoded by lacI
   3854..3884    -  promoter       lac promoter: promoter for the E. coli lac operon
   3899..3920    -  protein_bind   CAP binding site: CAP binding activates transcription in the presence of cAMP. E. coli catabolite activator protein
   3933..3972    -  CDS            lacI (fragment): lac repressor; lacI; The lac repressor binds to the lac operator to inhibit transcription in E. coli. This inhibition can be relieved by adding lactose or isopropyl-β-D-thiogalactopyranoside (IPTG).
   3979..4001    +  promoter       SV40 promoter (fragment): SV40 enhancer and early promoter
   4025..4160    +  rep_origin     SV40 ori: SV40 origin of replication
   4180..4314    +  polyA_signal   SV40 poly(A) signal: SV40 polyadenylation signal
   4316..4370    -  CDS            lacI (fragment): lac repressor; lacI; The lac repressor binds to the lac operator to inhibit transcription in E. coli. This inhibition can be relieved by adding lactose or isopropyl-β-D-thiogalactopyranoside (IPTG).
   4553..5141    -  rep_origin     ori: high-copy-number ColE1/pMB1/pBR322/pUC origin of replication
   5312..6172    -  CDS            AmpR: β-lactamase; bla; confers resistance to ampicillin, carbenicillin, and related antibiotics
   6173..6277    -  promoter       AmpR promoter: bla
>Addgene plasmid #140281 | pEF-APEX2-NLS | addgene full sequence | sequence record 296112 | Addgene NGS Result
GGCTCCGGTGCCCGTCAGTGGGCAGAGCGCACATCGCCCACAGTCCCCGAGAAGTTGGGGGGAGGGGTCG
GCAATTGAACCGGTGCCTAGAGAAGGTGGCGCGGGGTAAACTGGGAAAGTGATGTCGTGTACTGGCTCCG
CCTTTTTCCCGAGGGTGGGGGAGAACCGTATATAAGTGCAGTAGTCGCCGTGAACGTTCTTTTTCGCAAC
GGGTTTGCCGCCAGAACACAGGTAAGTGCCGTGTGTGGTTCCCGCGGGCCTGGCCTCTTTACGGGTTATG
GCCCTTGCGTGCCTTGAATTACTTCCACCTGGCTGCAGTACGTGATTCTTGATCCCGAGCTTCGGGTTGG
AAGTGGGTGGGAGAGTTCGAGGCCTTGCGCTTAAGGAGCCCCTTCGCCTCGTGCTTGAGTTGAGGCCTGG
CCTGGGCGCTGGGGCCGCCGCGTGCGAATCTGGTGGCACCTTCGCGCCTGTCTCGCTGCTTTCGATAAGT
CTCTAGCCATTTAAAATTTTTGATGACCTGCTGCGACGCTTTTTTTCTGGCAAGATAGTCTTGTAAATGC
GGGCCAAGATCTGCACACTGGTATTTCGGTTTTTGGGGCCGCGGGCGGCGACGGGGCCCGTGCGTCCCAG
CGCACATGTTCGGCGAGGCGGGGCCTGCGAGCGCGGCCACCGAGAATCGGACGGGGGTAGTCTCAAGCTG
GCCGGCCTGCTCTGGTGCCTGGCCTCGCGCCGCCGTGTATCGCCCCGCCCTGGGCGGCAAGGCTGGCCCG
GTCGGCACCAGTTGCGTGAGCGGAAAGATGGCCGCTTCCCGGCCCTGCTGCAGGGAGCTCAAAATGGAGG
ACGCGGCGCTCGGGAGAGCGGGCGGGTGAGTCACCCACACAAAGGAAAAGGGCCTTTCCGTCCTCAGCCG
TCGCTTCATGTGACTCCACGGAGTACCGGGCGCCGTCCAGGCACCTCGATTAGTTCTCGAGCTTTTGGAG
TACGTCGTCTTTAGGTTGGGGGGAGGGGTTTTATGCGATGGAGTTTCCCCACACTGAGTGGGTGGAGACT
GAAGTTAGGCCAGCTTGGCACTTGATGTAATTCTCCTTGGAATTTGCCCTTTTTGAGTTTGGATCTTGGT
TCATTCTCAAGCCTCAGACAGTGGTTCAAAGTTTTTTTCTTCCATTTCAGGTGTCGTGAGCTAGGCGCCA
CCATGGATTACAAGGATGACGACGATAAGGGCCTGCTTAGCGGCCGCGGATCCGGCAAATCATATCCTAC
AGTGTCTGCCGACTATCAGGACGCTGTGGAGAAAGCTAAGAAGAAACTGAGAGGCTTCATCGCTGAGAAG
CGGTGTGCCCCCCTGATGCTGAGACTGGCTTTCCACAGCGCCGGAACCTTCGACAAGGGAACCAAGACAG
GCGGCCCTTTCGGAACCATCAAGCACCCCGCTGAGCTCGCCCATAGCGCTAACAACGGACTGGACATCGC
CGTGCGGCTGCTGGAGCCTCTGAAGGCCGAGTTCCCTATCCTGAGCTATGCCGACTTCTACCAGCTGGCT
GGAGTGGTGGCCGTGGAGGTTACCGGAGGACCTAAGGTGCCCTTCCACCCTGGAAGAGAGGACAAGCCTG
AGCCTCCACCCGAGGGACGGCTGCCTGATCCTACCAAGGGAAGCGACCATCTGCGGGACGTGTTCGGAAA
GGCCATGGGACTGACCGATCAAGACATCGTGGCCCTCAGCGGCGGACATACAATCGGAGCTGCTCACAAG
GAGAGAAGCGGCTTCGAAGGCCCCTGGACAAGCAACCCCCTGATCTTCGACAACAGCTACTTTACCGAAC
TGCTCAGCGGCGAGAAGGAGGGACTGTTGCAGCTGCCCAGCGACAAGGCTCTGCTCAGCGACCCTGTGTT
CAGACCCCTGGTGGACAAGTACGCTGCTGACGAGGATGCCTTCTTCGCTGACTACGCCGAGGCTCACCAG
AAGCTGAGCGAGCTGGGCTTCGCTGACGCTAAGCTCAGATCTCGAGCTGATCCAAAAAAGAAGAGAAAGG
TAGATCCAAAAAAGAAGAGAAAGGTAGATCCAAAAAAGAAGAGAAAGGTAGGATCCACCGGATCTAGCCA
TGGCTAACTCGAGGCCCGGGATCCGCCCCTCTCCCTCCCCCCCCCCTAACGTTACTGGCCGAAGCCGCTT
GGAATAAGGCCGGTGTGCGTTTGTCTATATGTTATTTTCCACCATATTGCCGTCTTTTGGCAATGTGAGG
GCCCGGAAACCTGGCCCTGTCTTCTTGACGAGCATTCCTAGGGGTCTTTCCCCTCTCGCCAAAGGAATGC
AAGGTCTGTTGAATGTCGTGAAGGAAGCAGTTCCTCTGGAAGCTTCTTGAAGACAAACAACGTCTGTAGC
GACCCTTTGCAGGCAGCGGAACCCCCCACCTGGCGACAGGTGCCTCTGCGGCCAAAAGCCACGTGTATAA
GATACACCTGCAAAGGCGGCACAACCCCAGTGCCACGTTGTGAGTTGGATAGTTGTGGAAAGAGTCAAAT
GGCTCTCCTCAAGCGTATTCAACAAGGGGCTGAAGGATGCCCAGAAGGTACCCCATTGTATGGGATCTGA
TCTGGGGCCTCGGTGCACATGCTTTACATGTGTTTAGTCGAGGTTAAAAAAACGTCTAGGCCCCCCGAAC
CACGGGGACGTGGTTTTCCTTTGAAAAACACGATGATAATATGGCCACAACCATGACCGAGTACAAGCCC
ACGGTGCGCCTCGCCACCCGCGACGACGTCCCCAGGGCCGTACGCACCCTCGCCGCCGCGTTCGCCGACT
ACCCCGCCACGCGCCACACCGTCGATCCGGACCGCCACATCGAGCGGGTCACCGAGCTGCAAGAACTCTT
CCTCACGCGCGTCGGGCTCGACATCGGCAAGGTGTGGGTCGCGGACGACGGCGCCGCCGTGGCGGTCTGG
ACCACGCCGGAGAGCGTCGAAGCGGGGGCGGTGTTCGCCGAGATCGGCCCGCGCATGGCCGAGTTGAGCG
GTTCCCGGCTGGCCGCGCAGCAACAGATGGAAGGCCTCCTGGCGCCGCACCGGCCCAAGGAGCCCGCGTG
GTTCCTGGCCACCGTCGGAGTCTCGCCCGACCACCAGGGCAAGGGTCTGGGCAGCGCCGTCGTGCTCCCC
GGAGTGGAGGCGGCCGAGCGCGCCGGGGTGCCCGCCTTCCTGGAGACCTCCGCGCCCCGCAACCTCCCCT
TCTACGAGCGGCTCGGCTTCACCGTCACCGCCGACGTCGAGGTGCCCGAAGGACCGCGCACCTGGTGCAT
GACCCGCAAGCCCGGTGCCTGAACGCGTTAAGTCGATTTTTCCCTCTGCCAAAAATTATGGGGACATCAT
GAAGCCCCTTGAGCATCTGACTTCTGGCTAATAAAGGAAATTTATTTTCATTGCAATAGTGTGTTGGAAT
TTTTTGTGTCTCTCACTCGGAAGGACATATGGGAGGGCAAATCATTTAAAACATCAGAATGAGTATTTGG
TTTAGAGTTTGGCAACATATGCCCATATGCTGGCTGCCATGAACAAAGGTTGGCTATAAAGAGGTCATCA
GTATATGAAACAGCCCCCTGCTGTCCATTCCTTATTCCATAGAAAAGCCTTGACTTGAGGTTAGATTTTT
TTTATATTTTGTTTTGTGTTATTTTTTTCTTTAACATCCCTAAAATTTTCCTTACATGTTTTACTAGCCA
GATTTTTCCTCCTCTCCTGACTACTCCCAGTCATAGCTGTCCCTCTTCTCTTATGGAGATCCCTCGACCT
GCAGCCCAAGCTTGGCGTAATCATGGTCATAGCTGTTTCCTGTGTGAAATTGTTATCCGCTCACAATTCC
ACACAACATACGAGCCGGAAGCATAAAGTGTAAAGCCTGGGGTGCCTAATGAGTGAGCTAACTCACATTA
ATTGCGTTGCGCTCACTGCCCGCTTTCCAGTCGGGAAACCTGTCGTGCCAGCGGATCCGCATCTCAATTA
GTCAGCAACCATAGTCCCGCCCCTAACTCCGCCCATCCCGCCCCTAACTCCGCCCAGTTCCGCCCATTCT
CCGCCCCATGGCTGACTAATTTTTTTTATTTATGCAGAGGCCGAGGCCGCCTCGGCCTCTGAGCTATTCC
AGAAGTAGTGAGGAGGCTTTTTTGGAGGCCTAGGCTTTTGCAAAAAGCTAACTTGTTTATTGCAGCTTAT
AATGGTTACAAATAAAGCAATAGCATCACAAATTTCACAAATAAAGCATTTTTTTCACTGCATTCTAGTT
GTGGTTTGTCCAAACTCATCAATGTATCTTATCATGTCTGGATCCGCTGCATTAATGAATCGGCCAACGC
GCGGGGAGAGGCGGTTTGCGTATTGGGCGCTCTTCCGCTTCCTCGCTCACTGACTCGCTGCGCTCGGTCG
TTCGGCTGCGGCGAGCGGTATCAGCTCACTCAAAGGCGGTAATACGGTTATCCACAGAATCAGGGGATAA
CGCAGGAAAGAACATGTGAGCAAAAGGCCAGCAAAAGGCCAGGAACCGTAAAAAGGCCGCGTTGCTGGCG
TTTTTCCATAGGCTCCGCCCCCCTGACGAGCATCACAAAAATCGACGCTCAAGTCAGAGGTGGCGAAACC
CGACAGGACTATAAAGATACCAGGCGTTTCCCCCTGGAAGCTCCCTCGTGCGCTCTCCTGTTCCGACCCT
GCCGCTTACCGGATACCTGTCCGCCTTTCTCCCTTCGGGAAGCGTGGCGCTTTCTCATAGCTCACGCTGT
AGGTATCTCAGTTCGGTGTAGGTCGTTCGCTCCAAGCTGGGCTGTGTGCACGAACCCCCCGTTCAGCCCG
ACCGCTGCGCCTTATCCGGTAACTATCGTCTTGAGTCCAACCCGGTAAGACACGACTTATCGCCACTGGC
AGCAGCCACTGGTAACAGGATTAGCAGAGCGAGGTATGTAGGCGGTGCTACAGAGTTCTTGAAGTGGTGG
CCTAACTACGGCTACACTAGAAGAACAGTATTTGGTATCTGCGCTCTGCTGAAGCCAGTTACCTTCGGAA
AAAGAGTTGGTAGCTCTTGATCCGGCAAACAAACCACCGCTGGTAGCGGTGGTTTTTTTGTTTGCAAGCA
GCAGATTACGCGCAGAAAAAAAGGATCTCAAGAAGATCCTTTGATCTTTTCTACGGGGTCTGACGCTCAG
TGGAACGAAAACTCACGTTAAGGGATTTTGGTCATGAGATTATCAAAAAGGATCTTCACCTAGATCCTTT
TAAATTAAAAATGAAGTTTTAAATCAATCTAAAGTATATATGAGTAAACTTGGTCTGACAGTTACCAATG
CTTAATCAGTGAGGCACCTATCTCAGCGATCTGTCTATTTCGTTCATCCATAGTTGCCTGACTCCCCGTC
GTGTAGATAACTACGATACGGGAGGGCTTACCATCTGGCCCCAGTGCTGCAATGATACCGCGAGACCCAC
GCTCACCGGCTCCAGATTTATCAGCAATAAACCAGCCAGCCGGAAGGGCCGAGCGCAGAAGTGGTCCTGC
AACTTTATCCGCCTCCATCCAGTCTATTAATTGTTGCCGGGAAGCTAGAGTAAGTAGTTCGCCAGTTAAT
AGTTTGCGCAACGTTGTTGCCATTGCTACAGGCATCGTGGTGTCACGCTCGTCGTTTGGTATGGCTTCAT
TCAGCTCCGGTTCCCAACGATCAAGGCGAGTTACATGATCCCCCATGTTGTGCAAAAAAGCGGTTAGCTC
CTTCGGTCCTCCGATCGTTGTCAGAAGTAAGTTGGCCGCAGTGTTATCACTCATGGTTATGGCAGCACTG
CATAATTCTCTTACTGTCATGCCATCCGTAAGATGCTTTTCTGTGACTGGTGAGTACTCAACCAAGTCAT
TCTGAGAATAGTGTATGCGGCGACCGAGTTGCTCTTGCCCGGCGTCAATACGGGATAATACCGCGCCACA
TAGCAGAACTTTAAAAGTGCTCATCATTGGAAAACGTTCTTCGGGGCGAAAACTCTCAAGGATCTTACCG
CTGTTGAGATCCAGTTCGATGTAACCCACTCGTGCACCCAACTGATCTTCAGCATCTTTTACTTTCACCA
GCGTTTCTGGGTGAGCAAAAACAGGAAGGCAAAATGCCGCAAAAAAGGGAATAAGGGCGACACGGAAATG
TTGAATACTCATACTCTTCCTTTTTCAATATTATTGAAGCATTTATCAGGGTTATTGTCTCATGAGCGGA
TACATATTTGAATGTATTTAGAAAAATAAACAAATAGGGGTTCCGCGCACATTTCCCCGAAAAGTGCCAC
CTGGGTCGACATTGATTATTGA
